>Addgene plasmid #43228 | II-AAGC | depositor partial sequence | sequence record 58493 | II-AAGC sequence 426 bps
CGTCTCGCTTAACCCCAGAGCAGGTCGTGGCAATCGCCTCCAACATTGGCGGGAAACAGGCACTCGAGAC
TGTCCAGCGCCTGCTTCCCGTGCTGTGCCAAGCGCACGGACTCACCCCAGAGCAGGTCGTGGCAATCGCC
TCCAACATTGGCGGGAAACAGGCACTCGAGACTGTCCAGCGCCTGCTTCCCGTGCTGTGCCAAGCGCACG
GCCTCACCCCAGAGCAGGTCGTGGCAATCGCGAGCAATAACGGCGGAAAACAGGCTTTGGAAACGGTGCA
GAGGCTCCTTCCAGTGCTGTGCCAAGCGCACGGATTAACCCCAGAGCAGGTCGTGGCGATCGCAAGCCAC
GACGGAGGAAAGCAAGCCTTGGAAACAGTACAGAGGCTGTTGCCTGTGCTGTGCCAAGCGCACGGGCTCA
GAGACG
