>Addgene plasmid #43228 | II-AAGC | addgene partial sequence | sequence record 61957 | M13-F20 5'-TGTAAAACGACGGCCAGT-3'
AGGCGAATTGGGCCCTCTAGATGCATGCTCGAGCGGCCGCCAGTGTGATGGATATCTGCAGAATTCGCCC
TTAGTATCTTTCCTGTGCCCACGTCTCTGAGCCCGTGCGCTTGGCACAGCACAGGCAACAGCCTCTGTAC
TGTTTCCAAGGCTTGCTTTCCTCCGTCGTGGCTTGCGATCGCCACGACCTGCTCTGGGGTTAATCCGTGC
GCTTGGCACAGCACTGGAAGGAGCCTCTGCACCGTTTCCAAAGCCTGTTTTCCGCCGTTATTGCTCGCGA
TTGCCACGACCTGCTCTGGGGTGAGGCCGTGCGCTTGGCACAGCACGGGAAGCAGGCGCTGGACAGTCTC
GAGTGCCTGTTTCCCGCCAATGTTGGAGGCGATTGCCACGACCTGCTCTGGGGTGAGTCCGTGCGCTTGG
CACAGCACGGGAAGCAGGCGCTGGACAGTCTCGAGTGCCTGTTTCCCGCCAATGTTGGAGGCGATTGCCA
CGACCTGCTCTGGGGTTAAGCGAGACGCGCTAGGACGGCATCTATATAAGGGCGAATTCCAGCACACTGG
CGGCCGTTACTAGTGGATCCGAGCTCGGTACCAAGCTTGGCGTAATCATGGTCATAGCTGTTTCCTGTGT
GAAATTGTTATCCGCTCACAATTCCACACAACATACGAGCCGGAAGCATAAAGTGTAAAGCCTGGGGTGC
CTAATGAGTGAGCTAACTCACATTAATTGCGTTGCGCTCACTGCCCGCTTTCCAGTCGGGAAACCTGTCG
TGCCAGCTGCATTAATGAATCGGCCAACGCGCGGGGAGAGGCGGTTTGCGTATTGGGCGCTCTTCCGCTT
CCTCGCTCACTGACTCGCTGCGCTCGGTCGTTCGGCTGCGGCGAGCGGTATCAGCTCACTCAAAGGCGGT
AATACGGTTATCCACAGAATCAGGGGATANCGCAGGAAAGAACATGTGAGCAAAAGGCCAGCAAAANGCC
AGGAACCGTAAAAA
