[The description below was written by a language model from this plasmid's Addgene catalogue record.]
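Description:
II-AAGC is a bacterial cloning plasmid built on the commercial pCRII-TOPO backbone (about 4.0 kb without insert), into which a 426 bp synthetic fragment was placed by TOPO cloning. It is a high-copy plasmid maintained in E. coli and carries both ampicillin and kanamycin resistance, so either or both antibiotics can be used for selection. The insert is flanked by the T7 and M13-reverse primer sites recorded for sequencing, which are standard sites on either side of the TOPO cloning position in this backbone. No feature table is provided, so other backbone elements are not documented here.

The record gives the insert only the same name as the plasmid and describes it as synthetic, without stating its function. The associated publication describes a TALEN genome-editing system for generating human stem cell-based disease models. Against that background, the name and size are consistent with a pre-assembled module of TAL effector repeats recognising the four bases A, A, G and C, with "II" perhaps marking its position in an ordered assembly series. This reading is an inference rather than something stated in the catalogue fields. As a cloning vector with no recorded eukaryotic promoter or expression elements, the plasmid appears to be a storage and source construct: a library component from which the fragment is taken to build full-length TALEN arrays in a separate destination vector, rather than something delivered to cells directly.
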