Addgene plasmid #43228: II-AAGC
Depositing lab: Chad Cowan & Kiran Musunuru. Depositing organization: Harvard University. Publication: A TALEN Genome-Editing System for Generating Human Stem Cell-Based Disease Models. Ding Q, Lee YK, Schaefer EA, Peters DT, Veres A, Kim K, Kuperwasser N, Motola DL, Meissner TB, Hendriks WT, Trevisan M, Gupta RM, Moisan A, Banks E, Friesen M, Schinzel RT, Xia F, Tang A, Xia Y, Figueroa E, Wann A, Ahfeldt T, Daheron L, Zhang F, Rubin LL, Peng LF, Chung RT, Musunuru K, Cowan CA. Cell Stem Cell. 2012 Dec 12. pii: S1934-5909(12)00645-5. doi: 10.1016/j.stem.2012.11.011. PubMed 23246482.
Backbone
  Vector backbone: pCRII-TOPO
  Backbone manufacturer: Invitrogen
  Backbone size w/o insert (bp): 3973
  Vector type: Bacterial Cloning
Growth in bacteria
  Bacterial resistance: Ampicillin and Kanamycin, 100 & 50 μg/mL
  Growth temperature: 37°C
  Growth strain: Top10
  Copy number: High Copy
Gene/Insert
  Gene/Insert name: II-AAGC
  Species: Synthetic
  Insert size (bp): 426
  Cloning method: TOPO Cloning
  Sequencing primers: 5′ T7; 3′ M13-rev
Terms and licenses: Academic/Nonprofit Terms; Industry Terms: Not Available to Industry
How to cite: II-AAGC was a gift from Chad Cowan & Kiran Musunuru (Addgene plasmid # 43228 ; http://n2t.net/addgene:43228 ; RRID:Addgene_43228)
